Addgene plasmid #200963: FUGW-Mito-TurboID
Purpose: 3rd gen lentiviral plasmid for expressing mitochondria localized TurboID with EGFP
Depositing lab: Keriann Backus. Depositing organization: University of California, Los Angeles (UCLA). Publication: Proximity-labeling chemoproteomics defines the subcellular cysteinome and inflammation-responsive mitochondrial redoxome. Yan T, Julio AR, Villanueva M, Jones AE, Ball AB, Boatner LM, Turmon AC, Nguyen KB, Yen SL, Desai HS, Divakaruni AS, Backus KM. Cell Chem Biol. 2023 Jul 20;30(7):811-827.e7. doi: 10.1016/j.chembiol.2023.06.008. Epub 2023 Jul 6. PubMed 37419112.
Backbone
  Vector backbone: HR'CS-G
  Backbone size w/o insert (bp): 9000
  Total vector size (bp): 10000
  Vector type: Mammalian Expression, Lentiviral
Growth in bacteria
  Bacterial resistance: Ampicillin, 100 μg/mL
  Growth temperature: 37°C
  Growth strain: NEB Stable
  Copy number: High Copy
Gene/Insert
  Gene/Insert name: Mito-TurboID
  Species: H. sapiens (human)
  Insert size (bp): 1000
  Tag / fusion protein: EGFP (C terminal on insert)
Terms and licenses: Academic/Nonprofit Terms; Industry Terms: Not Available to Industry
Depositor comments: “Please visit https://www.biorxiv.org/content/10.1101/2023.01.22.525042v2 for bioRxiv preprint.
How to cite: FUGW-Mito-TurboID was a gift from Keriann Backus (Addgene plasmid # 200963 ; http://n2t.net/addgene:200963 ; RRID:Addgene_200963)
