[The description below was written by a language model from this plasmid's Addgene catalogue record and pLannotate feature annotations shown in this document.]
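Description:
FUGW-Mito-TurboID is a third-generation HIV-1-based lentiviral transfer plasmid, built on the HR'CS-G (FUGW-type) backbone, for expressing a mitochondria-targeted TurboID biotin ligase fused to EGFP in mammalian cells. It is propagated in E. coli through a high-copy ColE1/pUC origin with ampicillin resistance (AmpR). The backbone also carries an f1 origin and a bleomycin/Zeocin resistance gene under tandem SV40 and EM7 promoters. This cassette lies outside the LTRs, so it would not be carried into transduced cells. The catalogue lists approximate sizes (about 10 kb total), whereas the sequenced record is 11,117 nt.

In the viral portion, a CMV enhancer/promoter replaces the U3 region upstream of a truncated 5' LTR, which makes genomic RNA production in packaging cells Tat-independent. This is followed by the Ψ packaging signal with a gag fragment, the RRE for Rev-dependent nuclear export, and the cPPT/CTS, which aids nuclear import. Within the provirus, the human ubiquitin C promoter drives the payload: an N-terminal fragment of human COX4I1 that presumably serves as the mitochondrial targeting sequence, then TurboID, the engineered high-activity E. coli biotin ligase, with EGFP at the C terminus according to the catalogue. A WPRE downstream enhances transcript expression. It is followed by a truncated 3' LTR, annotated here as a second truncated 5' LTR, and a bGH polyadenylation signal.

The construct supports stable, moderate expression of the ligase in mitochondria for proximity biotinylation of nearby proteins, with EGFP fluorescence reporting transduction and localization. The associated publication applied it to proximity-labeling chemoproteomics of subcellular cysteine populations and the mitochondrial redox proteome.
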