Features (pLannotate 1.2.2; 33 found; start..end, strand, type, name):
    117..496     +  enhancer       CMV enhancer: human cytomegalovirus immediate early enhancer
    497..696     +  promoter       CMV promoter: human cytomegalovirus (CMV) immediate early promoter
    714..894     +  LTR            5' LTR (truncated): truncated 5' long terminal repeat (LTR) from HIV-1
    941..1066    +  misc_feature   HIV-1 Ψ: packaging signal of human immunodeficiency virus type 1
   1050..1413    +  CDS            HIV-1 gag (fragment): gag protein from human immunodeficiency virus 1; gag
   1559..1792    +  misc_feature   RRE: The Rev response element (RRE) of HIV-1 allows for Rev-dependent mRNA export from the nucleus to the cytoplasm.
   2169..2269    +  CDS            Rev (fragment): human immunodeficiency virus 1 (HIV-1) Rev protein; rev; enhances nuclear export of unspliced and incompletely spliced viral mRNAs
   2319..2436    +  misc_feature   cPPT/CTS: central polypurine tract and central termination sequence of HIV-1
   2501..3712    +  promoter       UbC promoter: human ubiquitin C promoter
   3723..3746    -  misc_feature   MCS (fragment): pUC18/19 multiple cloning site
   3758..3835    +  CDS            COX4I1 (fragment): COX41_HUMAN - Also known as COX4. Experimental evidence at protein level: Swiss-Prot protein existence level 1. Component of the cytochrome c oxidase, the last enzyme in the mitochondrial electron transport chain which drives oxidative phosphorylation. The respiratory chain contains 3 multisubunit complexes succinate dehydrogenase (complex II, CII), ubiquinol- cytochrome c oxidoreductase (cytochrome b-c1 complex, complex III, CIII) and cytochrome c oxidase (complex IV, CIV), that cooperate to transfer electrons derived from NADH and succinate to molecular oxygen, creating an electrochemical gr
   3908..4864    +  CDS            TurboID: mutant of the E. coli biotin ligase BioID engineered for improved catalytic efficiency (Branon et al., 2018)
   4928..5647    +  CDS            EGFP: the original enhanced GFP (Yang et al., 1996) mammalian codon-optimized
   5664..5688    +  misc_feature   MCS (fragment): pBluescript multiple cloning site
   5688..6276    +  misc_feature   WPRE: woodchuck hepatitis virus posttranscriptional regulatory element
   6213..6794    +  CDS            nef (fragment): NEF_HV1H2 - Experimental evidence at protein level: Swiss-Prot protein existence level 1. Extracellular Nef protein targets CD4(+) T-lymphocytes for apoptosis by interacting with CXCR4 surface receptors. From Human immunodeficiency virus type 1 group M subtype B (isolate HXB2) (HIV-1).
   6801..6981    +  LTR            5' LTR (truncated): truncated 5' long terminal repeat (LTR) from HIV-1
   7013..7237    +  polyA_signal   bGH poly(A) signal: bovine growth hormone polyadenylation signal
   7241..7262    +  promoter       SV40 promoter (fragment): SV40 enhancer and early promoter
   7283..7711    +  rep_origin     f1 ori (sequence partly withheld): f1 bacteriophage origin of replication; arrow indicates direction of (+) strand synthesis
   7725..8054    +  promoter       SV40 promoter: SV40 enhancer and early promoter
   8102..8149    +  promoter       EM7 promoter: synthetic bacterial promoter&nbsp
   8168..8542    +  CDS            BleoR: antibiotic-binding protein; Sh ble from Streptoalloteichus hindustanus; confers resistance to bleomycin, phleomycin, and Zeocin™
   8552..8677    +  CDS            ble (fragment): BLE_KLEPN - Experimental evidence at protein level: Swiss-Prot protein existence level 1. Binding protein with a strong affinity to the bleomycin family of antibiotics. Binds to CL990; an antimitotic-antibiotic compound. From Klebsiella pneumoniae.
   8672..8793    +  polyA_signal   SV40 poly(A) signal: SV40 polyadenylation signal
   8864..8886    -  protein_bind   lac operator (fragment): The lac repressor binds to the lac operator to inhibit transcription in E. coli. This inhibition can be relieved by adding lactose or isopropyl-β-D-thiogalactopyranoside (IPTG). lac repressor encoded by lacI
   8890..8920    -  promoter       lac promoter: promoter for the E. coli lac operon
   8935..8956    -  protein_bind   CAP binding site: CAP binding activates transcription in the presence of cAMP. E. coli catabolite activator protein
   8969..9061    -  CDS            lacI (fragment): lac repressor; lacI; The lac repressor binds to the lac operator to inhibit transcription in E. coli. This inhibition can be relieved by adding lactose or isopropyl-β-D-thiogalactopyranoside (IPTG).
   9244..9832    -  rep_origin     ori: high-copy-number ColE1/pMB1/pBR322/pUC origin of replication
  10003..10863   -  CDS            AmpR: β-lactamase; bla; confers resistance to ampicillin, carbenicillin, and related antibiotics
  10864..10968   -  promoter       AmpR promoter: bla
  11027..11079   -  misc_feature   bom (fragment): basis of mobility region from pBR322
>Addgene plasmid #200963 | FUGW-Mito-TurboID | addgene full sequence | sequence record 393511 | Addgene NGS Result
CGCGAGCAAAATTTAAGCTACAACAAGGCAAGGCTTGACCGACAATTGCATGAAGAATCTGCTTAGGGTT
AGGCGTTTTGCGCTGCTTCGCGATGTACGGGCCAGATATACGCGTTGACATTGATTATTGACTAGTTATT
AATAGTAATCAATTACGGGGTCATTAGTTCATAGCCCATATATGGAGTTCCGCGTTACATAACTTACGGT
AAATGGCCCGCCTGGCTGACCGCCCAACGACCCCCGCCCATTGACGTCAATAATGACGTATGTTCCCATA
GTAACGCCAATAGGGACTTTCCATTGACGTCAATGGGTGGAGTATTTACGGTAAACTGCCCACTTGGCAG
TACATCAAGTGTATCATATGCCAAGTACGCCCCCTATTGACGTCAATGACGGTAAATGGCCCGCCTGGCA
TTATGCCCAGTACATGACCTTATGGGACTTTCCTACTTGGCAGTACATCTACGTATTAGTCATCGCTATT
ACCATGGTGATGCGGTTTTGGCAGTACATCAATGGGCGTGGATAGCGGTTTGACTCACGGGGATTTCCAA
GTCTCCACCCCATTGACGTCAATGGGAGTTTGTTTTGGCACCAAAATCAACGGGACTTTCCAAAATGTCG
TAACAACTCCGCCCCATTGACGCAAATGGGCGGTAGGCGTGTACGGTGGGAGGTCTATATAAGCAGCGCG
TTTTGCCTGTACTGGGTCTCTCTGGTTAGACCAGATCTGAGCCTGGGAGCTCTCTGGCTAACTAGGGAAC
CCACTGCTTAAGCCTCAATAAAGCTTGCCTTGAGTGCTTCAAGTAGTGTGTGCCCGTCTGTTGTGTGACT
CTGGTAACTAGAGATCCCTCAGACCCTTTTAGTCAGTGTGGAAAATCTCTAGCAGTGGCGCCCGAACAGG
GACTTGAAAGCGAAAGGGAAACCAGAGGAGCTCTCTCGACGCAGGACTCGGCTTGCTGAAGCGCGCACGG
CAAGAGGCGAGGGGCGGCGACTGGTGAGTACGCCAAAAATTTTGACTAGCGGAGGCTAGAAGGAGAGAGA
TGGGTGCGAGAGCGTCAGTATTAAGCGGGGGAGAATTAGATCGCGATGGGAAAAAATTCGGTTAAGGCCA
GGGGGAAAGAAAAAATATAAATTAAAACATATAGTATGGGCAAGCAGGGAGCTAGAACGATTCGCAGTTA
ATCCTGGCCTGTTAGAAACATCAGAAGGCTGTAGACAAATACTGGGACAGCTACAACCATCCCTTCAGAC
AGGATCAGAAGAACTTAGATCATTATATAATACAGTAGCAACCCTCTATTGTGTGCATCAAAGGATAGAG
ATAAAAGACACCAAGGAAGCTTTAGACAAGATAGAGGAAGAGCAAAACAAAAGTAAGACCACCGCACAGC
AAGCGGCCGCTGATCTTCAGACCTGGAGGAGGAGATATGAGGGACAATTGGAGAAGTGAATTATATAAAT
ATAAAGTAGTAAAAATTGAACCATTAGGAGTAGCACCCACCAAGGCAAAGAGAAGAGTGGTGCAGAGAGA
AAAAAGAGCAGTGGGAATAGGAGCTTTGTTCCTTGGGTTCTTGGGAGCAGCAGGAAGCACTATGGGCGCA
GCGTCAATGACGCTGACGGTACAGGCCAGACAATTATTGTCTGGTATAGTGCAGCAGCAGAACAATTTGC
TGAGGGCTATTGAGGCGCAACAGCATCTGTTGCAACTCACAGTCTGGGGCATCAAGCAGCTCCAGGCAAG
AATCCTGGCTGTGGAAAGATACCTAAAGGATCAACAGCTCCTGGGGATTTGGGGTTGCTCTGGAAAACTC
ATTTGCACCACTGCTGTGCCTTGGAATGCTAGTTGGAGTAATAAATCTCTGGAACAGATTTGGAATCACA
CGACCTGGATGGAGTGGGACAGAGAAATTAACAATTACACAAGCTTAATACACTCCTTAATTGAAGAATC
GCAAAACCAGCAAGAAAAGAATGAACAAGAATTATTGGAATTAGATAAATGGGCAAGTTTGTGGAATTGG
TTTAACATAACAAATTGGCTGTGGTATATAAAATTATTCATAATGATAGTAGGAGGCTTGGTAGGTTTAA
GAATAGTTTTTGCTGTACTTTCTATAGTGAATAGAGTTAGGCAGGGATATTCACCATTATCGTTTCAGAC
CCACCTCCCAACCCCGAGGGGACCCGACAGGCCCGAAGGAATAGAAGAAGAAGGTGGAGAGAGAGACAGA
GACAGATCCATTCGATTAGTGAACGGATCGGCACTGCGTGCGCCAATTCTGCAGACAAATGGCAGTATTC
ATCCACAATTTTAAAAGAAAAGGGGGGATTGGGGGGTACAGTGCAGGGGAAAGAATAGTAGACATAATAG
CAACAGACATACAAACTAAAGAATTACAAAAACAAATTACAAAAATTCAAAATTTTCGGGTTTATTACAG
GGACAGCAGAGATCCAGTTTGGTTAATTAACCCGTGTCGGCTCCAGATCTGGCCTCCGCGCCGGGTTTTG
GCGCCTCCCGCGGGCGCCCCCCTCCTCACGGCGAGCGCTGCCACGTCAGACGAAGGGCGCAGCGAGCGTC
CTGATCCTTCCGCCCGGACGCTCAGGACAGCGGCCCGCTGCTCATAAGACTCGGCCTTAGAACCCCAGTA
TCAGCAGAAGGACATTTTAGGACGGGACTTGGGTGACTCTAGGGCACTGGTTTTCTTTCCAGAGAGCGGA
ACAGGCGAGGAAAAGTAGTCCCTTCTCGGCGATTCTGCGGAGGGATCTCCGTGGGGCGGTGAACGCCGAT
GATTATATAAGGACGCGCCGGGTGTGGCACAGCTAGTTCCGTCGCAGCCGGGATTTGGGTCGCGGTTCTT
GTTTGTGGATCGCTGTGATCGTCACTTGGTGAGTAGCGGGCTGCTGGGCTGGCCGGGGCTTTCGTGGCCG
CCGGGCCGCTCGGTGGGACGGAAGCGTGTGGAGAGACCGCCAAGGGCTGTAGTCTGGGTCCGCGAGCAAG
GTTGCCCTGAACTGGGGGTTGGGGGGAGCGCAGCAAAATGGCGGCTGTTCCCGAGTCTTGAATGGAAGAC
GCTTGTGAGGCGGGCTGTGAGGTCGTTGAAACAAGGTGGGGGGCATGGTGGGCGGCAAGAACCCAAGGTC
TTGAGGCCTTCGCTAATGCGGGAAAGCTCTTATTCGGGTGAGATGGGCTGGGGCACCATCTGGGGACCCT
GACGTGAAGTTTGTCACTGACTGGAGAACTCGGTTTGTCGTCTGTTGCGGGGGCGGCAGTTATGGCGGTG
CCGTTGGGCAGTGCACCCGTACCTTTGGGAGCGCGCGCCCTCGTCGTGTCGTGACGTCACCCGTTCTGTT
GGCTTATAATGCAGGGTGGGGCCACCTGCCGGTAGGTGTGCGGTAGGCTTTTCTCCGTCGCAGGACGCAG
GGTTCGGGCCTAGGGTAGGCTCTCCTGAATCGACAGGCGCCGGACCTCTGGTGAGGGGAGGGATAAGTGA
GGCGTCAGTTTCTTTGGTCGGTTTTATGTACCTATCTTCTTAAGTAGCTGAAGCTCCGGTTTTGAACTAT
GCGCTCGGGGTTGGCGAGTGTGTTTTGTGAAGTTTTTTAGGCACCTTTTGAAATGTAATCATTTGGGTCA
ATATGTAATTTTCAGTGTTAGACTAGTAAATTGTCCGCTAAATTCTGGCCGTTTTTGGCTTTTTTGTTAG
ACGAAGCTTGGGCTGCAGGTCGACTCTAGAGGATCCGGGCCGCCACCATGCTGGCCACCCGCGTGTTCAG
CCTGGTGGGCAAGCGCGCCATCAGCACCAGCGTGTGCGTGCGCGCCCACGGATCAGGAAGCGGCGGCCGC
GGATCAGGAAGCGGATCAGGAAGCGGATCAGGAAGCGGATCAGGAAGCGGATCAGGAAAAGACAATACTG
TGCCTCTGAAGCTGATCGCTCTCCTGGCTAATGGCGAGTTCCATAGTGGCGAACAGCTGGGAGAAACCCT
GGGCATGTCCAGGGCCGCTATCAACAAGCACATTCAGACTCTGCGCGACTGGGGCGTGGACGTGTTCACC
GTGCCCGGAAAGGGCTACTCTCTGCCCGAGCCTATCCCGCTGCTGAACGCTAAACAGATTCTGGGACAGC
TGGACGGCGGGAGCGTGGCAGTCCTGCCTGTGGTCGACTCCACCAATCAGTACCTGCTGGATCGAATCGG
CGAGCTGAAGAGTGGGGATGCTTGCATTGCAGAATATCAGCAGGCAGGGAGAGGAAGCAGAGGGAGGAAA
TGGTTCTCTCCTTTTGGAGCTAACCTGTACCTGAGTATGTTTTGGCGCCTGAAGCGGGGACCAGCAGCAA
TCGGCCTGGGCCCGGTCATCGGAATTGTCATGGCAGAAGCGCTGCGAAAGCTGGGAGCAGACAAGGTGCG
AGTCAAATGGCCCAATGACCTGTATCTGCAGGATAGAAAGCTGGCAGGCATCCTGGTGGAGCTGGCCGGA
ATAACAGGCGATGCTGCACAGATCGTCATTGGCGCCGGGATTAACGTGGCTATGAGGCGCGTGGAGGAAA
GCGTGGTCAATCAGGGCTGGATCACACTGCAGGAAGCAGGGATTAACCTGGACAGGAATACTCTGGCCGC
TACGCTGATCCGAGAGCTGCGGGCAGCCCTGGAACTGTTCGAGCAGGAAGGCCTGGCTCCATATCTGCCA
CGGTGGGAGAAGCTGGATAACTTCATCAATAGACCCGTGAAGCTGATCATTGGGGACAAAGAGATTTTCG
GGATTAGCCGGGGGATTGATAAACAGGGAGCCCTGCTGCTGGAACAGGACGGAGTTATCAAACCCTGGAT
GGGCGGAGAAATCAGTCTGCGGTCTGCCGAAAAGGCTAGCGGCAAGCCCATCCCCAACCCCCTGCTGGGC
CTGGACAGCACCGGACCGGTCGCCACCATGGTGAGCAAGGGCGAGGAGCTGTTCACCGGGGTGGTGCCCA
TCCTGGTCGAGCTGGACGGCGACGTAAACGGCCACAAGTTCAGCGTGTCCGGCGAGGGCGAGGGCGATGC
CACCTACGGCAAGCTGACCCTGAAGTTCATCTGCACCACCGGCAAGCTGCCCGTGCCCTGGCCCACCCTC
GTGACCACCCTGACCTACGGCGTGCAGTGCTTCAGCCGCTACCCCGACCACATGAAGCAGCACGACTTCT
TCAAGTCCGCCATGCCCGAAGGCTACGTCCAGGAGCGCACCATCTTCTTCAAGGACGACGGCAACTACAA
GACCCGCGCCGAGGTGAAGTTCGAGGGCGACACCCTGGTGAACCGCATCGAGCTGAAGGGCATCGACTTC
AAGGAGGACGGCAACATCCTGGGGCACAAGCTGGAGTACAACTACAACAGCCACAACGTCTATATCATGG
CCGACAAGCAGAAGAACGGCATCAAGGTGAACTTCAAGATCCGCCACAACATCGAGGACGGCAGCGTGCA
GCTCGCCGACCACTACCAGCAGAACACCCCCATCGGCGACGGCCCCGTGCTGCTGCCCGACAACCACTAC
CTGAGCACCCAGTCCGCCCTGAGCAAAGACCCCAACGAGAAGCGCGATCACATGGTCCTGCTGGAGTTCG
TGACCGCCGCCGGGATCACTCTCGGCATGGACGAGCTGTACAAGTAAAGCGGCCGCGACTCTAGAATTCG
ATATCAAGCTTATCGATAATCAACCTCTGGATTACAAAATTTGTGAAAGATTGACTGGTATTCTTAACTA
TGTTGCTCCTTTTACGCTATGTGGATACGCTGCTTTAATGCCTTTGTATCATGCTATTGCTTCCCGTATG
GCTTTCATTTTCTCCTCCTTGTATAAATCCTGGTTGCTGTCTCTTTATGAGGAGTTGTGGCCCGTTGTCA
GGCAACGTGGCGTGGTGTGCACTGTGTTTGCTGACGCAACCCCCACTGGTTGGGGCATTGCCACCACCTG
TCAGCTCCTTTCCGGGACTTTCGCTTTCCCCCTCCCTATTGCCACGGCGGAACTCATCGCCGCCTGCCTT
GCCCGCTGCTGGACAGGGGCTCGGCTGTTGGGCACTGACAATTCCGTGGTGTTGTCGGGGAAATCATCGT
CCTTTCCTTGGCTGCTCGCCTGTGTTGCCACCTGGATTCTGCGCGGGACGTCCTTCTGCTACGTCCCTTC
GGCCCTCAATCCAGCGGACCTTCCTTCCCGCGGCCTGCTGCCGGCTCTGCGGCCTCTTCCGCGTCTTCGC
CTTCGCCCTCAGACGAGTCGGATCTCCCTTTGGGCCGCCTCCCCGCATCGATACCGTCGACCTCGAGACC
TAGAAAAACATGGAGCAATCACAAGTAGCAATACAGCAGCTACCAATGCTGATTGTGCCTGGCTAGAAGC
ACAAGAGGAGGAGGAGGTGGGTTTTCCAGTCACACCTCAGGTACCTTTAAGACCAATGACTTACAAGGCA
GCTGTAGATCTTAGCCACTTTTTAAAAGAAAAGGGGGGACTGGAAGGGCTAATTCACTCCCAACGAAGAC
AAGATATCCTTGATCTGTGGATCTACCACACACAAGGCTACTTCCCTGATTGGCAGAACTACACACCAGG
GCCAGGGATCAGATATCCACTGACCTTTGGATGGTGCTACAAGCTAGTACCAGTTGAGCAAGAGAAGGTA
GAAGAAGCCAATGAAGGAGAGAACACCCGCTTGTTACACCCTGTGAGCCTGCATGGGATGGATGACCCGG
AGAGAGAAGTATTAGAGTGGAGGTTTGACAGCCGCCTAGCATTTCATCACATGGCCCGAGAGCTGCATCC
GGACTGTACTGGGTCTCTCTGGTTAGACCAGATCTGAGCCTGGGAGCTCTCTGGCTAACTAGGGAACCCA
CTGCTTAAGCCTCAATAAAGCTTGCCTTGAGTGCTTCAAGTAGTGTGTGCCCGTCTGTTGTGTGACTCTG
GTAACTAGAGATCCCTCAGACCCTTTTAGTCAGTGTGGAAAATCTCTAGCAGGGCCCGTTTAAACCCGCT
GATCAGCCTCGACTGTGCCTTCTAGTTGCCAGCCATCTGTTGTTTGCCCCTCCCCCGTGCCTTCCTTGAC
CCTGGAAGGTGCCACTCCCACTGTCCTTTCCTAATAAAATGAGGAAATTGCATCGCATTGTCTGAGTAGG
TGTCATTCTATTCTGGGGGGTGGGGTGGGGCAGGACAGCAAGGGGGAGGATTGGGAAGACAATAGCAGGC
ATGCTGGGGATGCGGTGGGCTCTATGGCTTCTGAGGCGGAAAGAACCAGCTGGGGCTCTAGGGGGTATCC
CC
[124 nt withheld, positions 7283-7406]
C
[91 nt withheld, positions 7408-7498]
A
[49 nt withheld, positions 7500-7548]
CCTTTGACGTTGGAGTCCACGTTCTTT
[37 nt withheld, positions 7576-7612]
ACCCTATCTCGGTCTATTCTTTTGATTTATAAGGGATTTTGCCGATTTCGGCCTATTGGTTAAAAAATGA
GCTGATTTAACAAAAATTTAACGCGAATTAATTCTGTGGAATGTGTGTCAGTTAGGGTGTGGAAAGTCCC
CAGGCTCCCCAGCAGGCAGAAGTATGCAAAGCATGCATCTCAATTAGTCAGCAACCAGGTGTGGAAAGTC
CCCAGGCTCCCCAGCAGGCAGAAGTATGCAAAGCATGCATCTCAATTAGTCAGCAACCATAGTCCCGCCC
CTAACTCCGCCCATCCCGCCCCTAACTCCGCCCAGTTCCGCCCATTCTCCGCCCCATGGCTGACTAATTT
TTTTTATTTATGCAGAGGCCGAGGCCGCCTCTGCCTCTGAGCTATTCCAGAAGTAGTGAGGAGGCTTTTT
TGGAGGCCTAGGCTTTTGCAAAAAGCTCCCGGGAGCTTGTATATCCATTTTCGGATCTGATCAGCACGTG
TTGACAATTAATCATCGGCATAGTATATCGGCATAGTATAATACGACAAGGTGAGGAACTAAACCATGGC
CAAGTTGACCAGTGCCGTTCCGGTGCTCACCGCGCGCGACGTCGCCGGAGCGGTCGAGTTCTGGACCGAC
CGGCTCGGGTTCTCCCGGGACTTCGTGGAGGACGACTTCGCCGGTGTGGTCCGGGACGACGTGACCCTGT
TCATCAGCGCGGTCCAGGACCAGGTGGTGCCGGACAACACCCTGGCCTGGGTGTGGGTGCGCGGCCTGGA
CGAGCTGTACGCCGAGTGGTCGGAGGTCGTGTCCACGAACTTCCGGGACGCCTCCGGGCCGGCCATGACC
GAGATCGGCGAGCAGCCGTGGGGGCGGGAGTTCGCCCTGCGCGACCCGGCCGGCAACTGCGTGCACTTCG
TGGCCGAGGAGCAGGACTGACACGTGCTACGAGATTTCGATTCCACCGCCGCCTTCTATGAAAGGTTGGG
CTTCGGAATCGTTTTCCGGGACGCCGGCTGGATGATCCTCCAGCGCGGGGATCTCATGCTGGAGTTCTTC
GCCCACCCCAACTTGTTTATTGCAGCTTATAATGGTTACAAATAAAGCAATAGCATCACAAATTTCACAA
ATAAAGCATTTTTTTCACTGCATTCTAGTTGTGGTTTGTCCAAACTCATCAATGTATCTTATCATGTCTG
TATACCGTCGACCTCTAGCTAGAGCTTGGCGTAATCATGGTCATAGCTGTTTCCTGTGTGAAATTGTTAT
CCGCTCACAATTCCACACAACATACGAGCCGGAAGCATAAAGTGTAAAGCCTGGGGTGCCTAATGAGTGA
GCTAACTCACATTAATTGCGTTGCGCTCACTGCCCGCTTTCCAGTCGGGAAACCTGTCGTGCCAGCTGCA
TTAATGAATCGGCCAACGCGCGGGGAGAGGCGGTTTGCGTATTGGGCGCTCTTCCGCTTCCTCGCTCACT
GACTCGCTGCGCTCGGTCGTTCGGCTGCGGCGAGCGGTATCAGCTCACTCAAAGGCGGTAATACGGTTAT
CCACAGAATCAGGGGATAACGCAGGAAAGAACATGTGAGCAAAAGGCCAGCAAAAGGCCAGGAACCGTAA
AAAGGCCGCGTTGCTGGCGTTTTTCCATAGGCTCCGCCCCCCTGACGAGCATCACAAAAATCGACGCTCA
AGTCAGAGGTGGCGAAACCCGACAGGACTATAAAGATACCAGGCGTTTCCCCCTGGAAGCTCCCTCGTGC
GCTCTCCTGTTCCGACCCTGCCGCTTACCGGATACCTGTCCGCCTTTCTCCCTTCGGGAAGCGTGGCGCT
TTCTCATAGCTCACGCTGTAGGTATCTCAGTTCGGTGTAGGTCGTTCGCTCCAAGCTGGGCTGTGTGCAC
GAACCCCCCGTTCAGCCCGACCGCTGCGCCTTATCCGGTAACTATCGTCTTGAGTCCAACCCGGTAAGAC
ACGACTTATCGCCACTGGCAGCAGCCACTGGTAACAGGATTAGCAGAGCGAGGTATGTAGGCGGTGCTAC
AGAGTTCTTGAAGTGGTGGCCTAACTACGGCTACACTAGAAGAACAGTATTTGGTATCTGCGCTCTGCTG
AAGCCAGTTACCTTCGGAAAAAGAGTTGGTAGCTCTTGATCCGGCAAACAAACCACCGCTGGTAGCGGTG
GTTTTTTTGTTTGCAAGCAGCAGATTACGCGCAGAAAAAAAGGATCTCAAGAAGATCCTTTGATCTTTTC
TACGGGGTCTGACGCTCAGTGGAACGAAAACTCACGTTAAGGGATTTTGGTCATGAGATTATCAAAAAGG
ATCTTCACCTAGATCCTTTTAAATTAAAAATGAAGTTTTAAATCAATCTAAAGTATATATGAGTAAACTT
GGTCTGACAGTTACCAATGCTTAATCAGTGAGGCACCTATCTCAGCGATCTGTCTATTTCGTTCATCCAT
AGTTGCCTGACTCCCCGTCGTGTAGATAACTACGATACGGGAGGGCTTACCATCTGGCCCCAGTGCTGCA
ATGATACCGCGAGACCCACGCTCACCGGCTCCAGATTTATCAGCAATAAACCAGCCAGCCGGAAGGGCCG
AGCGCAGAAGTGGTCCTGCAACTTTATCCGCCTCCATCCAGTCTATTAATTGTTGCCGGGAAGCTAGAGT
AAGTAGTTCGCCAGTTAATAGTTTGCGCAACGTTGTTGCCATTGCTACAGGCATCGTGGTGTCACGCTCG
TCGTTTGGTATGGCTTCATTCAGCTCCGGTTCCCAACGATCAAGGCGAGTTACATGATCCCCCATGTTGT
GCAAAAAAGCGGTTAGCTCCTTCGGTCCTCCGATCGTTGTCAGAAGTAAGTTGGCCGCAGTGTTATCACT
CATGGTTATGGCAGCACTGCATAATTCTCTTACTGTCATGCCATCCGTAAGATGCTTTTCTGTGACTGGT
GAGTACTCAACCAAGTCATTCTGAGAATAGTGTATGCGGCGACCGAGTTGCTCTTGCCCGGCGTCAATAC
GGGATAATACCGCGCCACATAGCAGAACTTTAAAAGTGCTCATCATTGGAAAACGTTCTTCGGGGCGAAA
ACTCTCAAGGATCTTACCGCTGTTGAGATCCAGTTCGATGTAACCCACTCGTGCACCCAACTGATCTTCA
GCATCTTTTACTTTCACCAGCGTTTCTGGGTGAGCAAAAACAGGAAGGCAAAATGCCGCAAAAAAGGGAA
TAAGGGCGACACGGAAATGTTGAATACTCATACTCTTCCTTTTTCAATATTATTGAAGCATTTATCAGGG
TTATTGTCTCATGAGCGGATACATATTTGAATGTATTTAGAAAAATAAACAAATAGGGGTTCCGCGCACA
TTTCCCCGAAAAGTGCCACCTGACGTCGACGGATCGGGAGATCTCCCGATCCCCTATGGTGCACTCTCAG
TACAATCTGCTCTGATGCCGCATAGTTAAGCCAGTATCTGCTCCCTGCTTGTGTGTTGGAGGTCGCTGAG
TAGTG
